Addgene plasmid #116984: pFS_0372_pET30-RT-CRISPR_Azospirillum_lipoferum_4B_ARRAY_2_RC
Purpose: Expresses AlRT-Cas1-Cas2 under pT7lac promoter, encodes AlCRISPR array 2 RC, compatible with SENECA acquisition readout
Depositing lab: Randall Platt. Depositing organization: ETH Zurich (Swiss Federal Institute of Technology). Publication: Transcriptional recording by CRISPR spacer acquisition from RNA. Schmidt F, Cherepkova MY, Platt RJ. Nature. 2018 Oct;562(7727):380-385. doi: 10.1038/s41586-018-0569-1. Epub 2018 Oct 3. PubMed 30283135.
Backbone
  Vector backbone: pET30b+
  Backbone manufacturer: Novagen
  Vector type: Bacterial Expression
Growth in bacteria
  Bacterial resistance: Kanamycin, 50 μg/mL
  Growth temperature: 37°C
  Growth strain: Stbl3
  Copy number: Low Copy
Gene/Insert
  Gene/Insert name: Azospirillum lipoferum 4B RT-Cas1-Cas2
  Species: Synthetic
  Promoter: T7
  Cloning method: Restriction Enzyme; 5′ cloning site Unknown (unknown if destroyed); 3′ cloning site Unknown (unknown if destroyed)
  Sequencing primers: 5′ T7; 3′ T7-term
Terms and licenses: Academic/Nonprofit Terms; Industry Terms: Not Available to Industry
Depositor comments: Please see the annotated GenBank file and the additional image file for the location of specific features in the sequence of this plasmid.
How to cite: pFS_0372_pET30-RT-CRISPR_Azospirillum_lipoferum_4B_ARRAY_2_RC was a gift from Randall Platt (Addgene plasmid # 116984 ; http://n2t.net/addgene:116984 ; RRID:Addgene_116984)
