[The description below was written by a language model from this plasmid's Addgene catalogue record and pLannotate feature annotations shown in this document.]
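Description:
pFS_0372_pET30-RT-CRISPR_Azospirillum_lipoferum_4B_ARRAY_2_RC is a 7.4 kb bacterial expression plasmid built on the Novagen pET30b+ backbone. It replicates in E. coli from a ColE1/pBR322-type origin accompanied by the bom region and the rop gene, which is consistent with its catalogue listing as low copy. Selection is by kanamycin through the aph(3')-Ia resistance gene. The backbone also carries a fragment of a phage single-strand origin, residual tetracycline-resistance gene fragments, and lacI with its own promoter.

The payload is a synthetic operon encoding the Azospirillum lipoferum 4B spacer-acquisition machinery, a reverse transcriptase–Cas1 fusion together with Cas2. It is driven by a T7 promoter followed directly by a lac operator (T7lac). Transcription therefore needs a host that supplies T7 RNA polymerase, is repressed by the plasmid-borne LacI, and is induced by IPTG. The automated annotation finds a T7 gene 10 ribosome binding site just downstream of the operator. It then leaves a roughly 2 kb unannotated stretch that presumably holds the RT-Cas1 open reading frame, followed by a second partial RBS, a Cas2-homologous coding fragment and the T7 terminator.

According to the catalogue, the plasmid also encodes the A. lipoferum CRISPR array 2 in reverse-complement orientation ("RC"). The feature table does not annotate this array, so its position cannot be stated from the record.

The construct is intended for testing CRISPR spacer acquisition from RNA, the basis of transcriptional recording in bacteria. It is designed to be compatible with the SENECA readout, which selectively detects newly expanded arrays.
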