Features (pLannotate 1.2.2; 19 found; start..end, strand, type, name):
    205..318     +  rep_origin     M13 ori (fragment): M13 bacteriophage origin of replication; arrow indicates direction of (+) strand synthesis
    344..401     +  promoter       AmpR promoter (fragment): bla
    410..1225    -  CDS            KanR: aminoglycoside phosphotransferase; aph(3')-Ia; confers resistance to kanamycin in bacteria or G418 (Geneticin®) in eukaryotes
   1347..1935    +  rep_origin     ori: high-copy-number ColE1/pMB1/pBR322/pUC origin of replication
   2121..2260    -  misc_feature   bom: basis of mobility region from pBR322
   2362..2553    -  CDS            rop: Rop protein, which maintains plasmids at low copy number; rop
   2570..2950    +  CDS            YPB1_ECOLX: Protein predicted: Swiss-Prot protein existence level 4. From Escherichia coli.
   3022..3313    -  CDS            TcR (fragment): tetracycline efflux protein; tet; confers resistance to tetracycline
   3328..3349    -  protein_bind   CAP binding site: CAP binding activates transcription in the presence of cAMP. E. coli catabolite activator protein
   3362..4444    -  CDS            lacI: lac repressor; lacI; The lac repressor binds to the lac operator to inhibit transcription in E. coli. This inhibition can be relieved by adding lactose or isopropyl-β-D-thiogalactopyranoside (IPTG).
   4445..4522    -  promoter       lacI promoter: lacI
   4530..4809    -  CDS            TcR (fragment): tetracycline efflux protein; tet; confers resistance to tetracycline
   4835..4853    +  promoter       T7 promoter: promoter for bacteriophage T7 RNA polymerase
   4854..4878    +  protein_bind   lac operator: The lac repressor binds to the lac operator to inhibit transcription in E. coli. This inhibition can be relieved by adding lactose or isopropyl-β-D-thiogalactopyranoside (IPTG). lac repressor encoded by lacI
   4893..4915    +  RBS            RBS: efficient ribosome binding site from bacteriophage T7 gene 10 (Olins and Rangwala, 1989)
   6948..6965    +  RBS            RBS (fragment): efficient ribosome binding site from bacteriophage T7 gene 10 (Olins and Rangwala, 1989)
   6994..7113    +  CDS            cas2a (fragment): CAS2A_THET2 - Protein inferred from homology: Swiss-Prot protein existence level 3. CRISPR (clustered regularly interspaced short palindromic repeat), is an adaptive immune system that provides protection against mobile genetic elements (viruses, transposable elements and conjugative plasmids). CRISPR clusters contain sequences complementary to antecedent mobile elements and target invading nucleic acids. CRISPR clusters are transcribed and processed into CRISPR RNA (crRNA). Functions as a ssRNA-specific endoribonuclease. Involved in the integration of spacer DNA into the CRISPR cassette (By s
   7272..7321    +  CDS            SET1 (fragment): solubility-enhancement tag derived from T7 phage gene 10B
   7329..7376    +  terminator     T7 terminator: transcription terminator for bacteriophage T7 RNA polymerase
>Addgene plasmid #116984 | pFS_0372_pET30-RT-CRISPR_Azospirillum_lipoferum_4B_ARRAY_2_RC | addgene full sequence | sequence record 226983 | Addgene NGS Result
CCAGGTCTTCCGCTTCGCAATCTGGAACGCCTCCGGCCTCCTCATGACCTGTTCCCCAGGGGCTAGTCGG
AAGGGCCATCACGTCCAAAGGCGCGATTGACCTGAGTTTGTTGCCCGGCCGGATCGCGCCGCCTGCGCGG
GACGGTCGATCCAAGAGTTTCAATCCGCTCCCAAACGCGGACACCGGCGGAACGTCCCGCGGCCGCTATT
CTTTTGATTTATAAGGGATTTTGCCGATTTCGGCCTATTGGTTAAAAAATGAGCTGATTTAACAAAAATT
TAACGCGAATTTTAACAAAATATTAACGCTTACAATTTAGGTGGCACTTTTCGGGGAAATGTGCGCGGAA
CCCCTATTTGTTTATTTTTCTAAATACATTCAAATATGTATCCGCTCATGAATTAATTCTTAGAAAAACT
CATCGAGCATCAAATGAAACTGCAATTTATTCATATCAGGATTATCAATACCATATTTTTGAAAAAGCCG
TTTCTGTAATGAAGGAGAAAACTCACCGAGGCAGTTCCATAGGATGGCAAGATCCTGGTATCGGTCTGCG
ATTCCGACTCGTCCAACATCAATACAACCTATTAATTTCCCCTCGTCAAAAATAAGGTTATCAAGTGAGA
AATCACCATGAGTGACGACTGAATCCGGTGAGAATGGCAAAAGTTTATGCATTTCTTTCCAGACTTGTTC
AACAGGCCAGCCATTACGCTCGTCATCAAAATCACTCGCATCAACCAAACCGTTATTCATTCGTGATTGC
GCCTGAGCGAGACGAAATACGCGATCGCTGTTAAAAGGACAATTACAAACAGGAATCGAATGCAACCGGC
GCAGGAACACTGCCAGCGCATCAACAATATTTTCACCTGAATCAGGATATTCTTCTAATACCTGGAATGC
TGTTTTCCCGGGGATCGCAGTGGTGAGTAACCATGCATCATCAGGAGTACGGATAAAATGCTTGATGGTC
GGAAGAGGCATAAATTCCGTCAGCCAGTTTAGTCTGACCATCTCATCTGTAACATCATTGGCAACGCTAC
CTTTGCCATGTTTCAGAAACAACTCTGGCGCATCGGGCTTCCCATACAATCGATAGATTGTCGCACCTGA
TTGCCCGACATTATCGCGAGCCCATTTATACCCATATAAATCAGCATCCATGTTGGAATTTAATCGCGGC
CTAGAGCAAGACGTTTCCCGTTGAATATGGCTCATAACACCCCTTGTATTACTGTTTATGTAAGCAGACA
GTTTTATTGTTCATGACCAAAATCCCTTAACGTGAGTTTTCGTTCCACTGAGCGTCAGACCCCGTAGAAA
AGATCAAAGGATCTTCTTGAGATCCTTTTTTTCTGCGCGTAATCTGCTGCTTGCAAACAAAAAAACCACC
GCTACCAGCGGTGGTTTGTTTGCCGGATCAAGAGCTACCAACTCTTTTTCCGAAGGTAACTGGCTTCAGC
AGAGCGCAGATACCAAATACTGTCCTTCTAGTGTAGCCGTAGTTAGGCCACCACTTCAAGAACTCTGTAG
CACCGCCTACATACCTCGCTCTGCTAATCCTGTTACCAGTGGCTGCTGCCAGTGGCGATAAGTCGTGTCT
TACCGGGTTGGACTCAAGACGATAGTTACCGGATAAGGCGCAGCGGTCGGGCTGAACGGGGGGTTCGTGC
ACACAGCCCAGCTTGGAGCGAACGACCTACACCGAACTGAGATACCTACAGCGTGAGCTATGAGAAAGCG
CCACGCTTCCCGAAGGGAGAAAGGCGGACAGGTATCCGGTAAGCGGCAGGGTCGGAACAGGAGAGCGCAC
GAGGGAGCTTCCAGGGGGAAACGCCTGGTATCTTTATAGTCCTGTCGGGTTTCGCCACCTCTGACTTGAG
CGTCGATTTTTGTGATGCTCGTCAGGGGGGCGGAGCCTATGGAAAAACGCCAGCAACGCGGCCTTTTTAC
GGTTCCTGGTCTTTTGCTGGCCTTTTGCTCACATGTTCTTTCCTGCGTTATCCCCTGATTCTGTGGATAA
CCGTATTACCGCCTTTGAGTGAGCTGATACCGCTCGCCGCAGCCGAACGACCGAGCGCAGCGAGTCAGTG
AGCGAGGAAGCGGAAGAGCGCCTGATGCGGTATTTTCTCCTTACGCATCTGTGCGGTATTTCACACCGCA
ATGGTGCACTCTCAGTACAATCTGCTCTGATGCCGCATAGTTAAGCCAGTATACACTCCGCTATCGCTAC
GTGACTGGGTCATGGCTGCGCCCCGACACCCGCCAACACCCGCTGACGCGCCCTGACGGGCTTGTCTGCT
CCCGGCATCCGCTTACAGACAAGCTGTGACCGTCTCCGGGAGCTGCATGTGTCAGAGGTTTTCACCGTCA
TCACCGAAACGCGCGAGGCAGCTGCGGTAAAGCTCATCAGCGTGGTCGTGAAGCGATTCACAGATGTCTG
CCTGTTCATCCGCGTCCAGCTCGTTGAGTTTCTCCAGAAGCGTTAATGTCTGGCTTCTGATAAAGCGGGC
CATGTTAAGGGCGGTTTTTTCCTGTTTGGTCACTGATGCCTCCGTGTAAGGGGGATTTCTGTTCATGGGG
GTAATGATACCGATGAAACGAGAGAGGATGCTCACGATACGGGTTACTGATGATGAACATGCCCGGTTAC
TGGAACGTTGTGAGGGTAAACAACTGGCGGTATGGATGCGGCGGGACCAGAGAAAAATCACTCAGGGTCA
ATGCCAGCGCTTCGTTAATACAGATGTAGGTGTTCCACAGGGTAGCCAGCAGCATCCTGCGATGCAGATC
CGGAACATAATGGTGCAGGGCGCTGACTTCCGCGTTTCCAGACTTTACGAAACACGGAAACCGAAGATCA
TTCATGTTGTTGCTCAGGTCGCAGACGTTTTGCAGCAGCAGTCGCTTCACGTTCGCTCGCGTATCGGTGA
TTCATTCTGCTAACCAGTAAGGCAACCCCGCCAGCCTAGCCGGGTCCTCAACGACAGGAGCACGATCATG
CGCACCCGTGGGGCCGCCATGCCGGCGATAATGGCCTGCTTCTCGCCGAAACGTTTGGTGGCGGGACCAG
TGACGAAGGCTTGAGCGAGGGCGTGCAAGATTCCGAATACCGCAAGCGACAGGCCGATCATCGTCGCGCT
CCAGCGAAAGCGGTCCTCGCCGAAAATGACCCAGAGCGCTGCCGGCACCTGTCCTACGAGTTGCATGATA
AAGAAGATAGTCATAAGTGCGGCGACGATAGTCATGCCCCGCGCCCACCGGAAGGAGCTGACTGGGTTGA
AGGCTCTCAAGGGCATCGGTCGAGATCCCGGTGCCTAATGAGTGAGCTAACTTACATTAATTGCGTTGCG
CTCACTGCCCGCTTTCCAGTCGGGAAACCTGTCGTGCCAGCTGCATTAATGAATCGGCCAACGCGCGGGG
AGAGGCGGTTTGCGTATTGGGCGCCAGGGTGGTTTTTCTTTTCACCAGTGAGACGGGCAACAGCTGATTG
CCCTTCACCGCCTGGCCCTGAGAGAGTTGCAGCAAGCGGTCCACGCTGGTTTGCCCCAGCAGGCGAAAAT
CCTGTTTGATGGTGGTTAACGGCGGGATATAACATGAGCTATCTTCGGTATCGTCGTATCCCACTACCGA
GATGTCCGCACCAACGCGCAGCCCGGACTCGGTAATGGCGCGCATTGCGCCCAGCGCCATCTGATCGTTG
GCAACCAGCATCGCAGTGGGAACGATGCCCTCATTCAGCATTTGCATGGTTTGTTGAAAACCGGACATGG
CACTCCAGTCGCCTTCCCGTTCCGCTATCGGCTGAATTTGATTGCGAGTGAGATATTTATGCCAGCCAGC
CAGACGCAGACGCGCCGAGACAGAACTTAATGGGCCCGCTAACAGCGCGATTTGCTGGTGACCCAATGCG
ACCAGATGCTCCACGCCCAGTCGCGTACCATCTTCATGGGAGAAAATAATACTGTTGATGGGTGTCTGGT
CAGAGACATCAAGAAATAACGCCGGAACATTAGTGCAGGCAGCTTCCACAGCAATGGCATCCTGGTCATC
CAGCGGATAGTTAATGATCAGCCCACTGACGCGTTGCGCGAGAAGATTGTGCACCGCCGCTTTACAGGCT
TCGACGCCGCTTCGTTCTACCATCGACACCACCACGCTGGCACCCAGTTGATCGGCGCGAGATTTAATCG
CCGCGACAATTTGCGACGGCGCGTGCAGGGCCAGACTGGAGGTGGCAACGCCAATCAGCAACGACTGTTT
GCCCGCCAGTTGTTGTGCCACGCGGTTGGGAATGTAATTCAGCTCCGCCATCGCCGCTTCCACTTTTTCC
CGCGTTTTCGCAGAAACGTGGCTGGCCTGGTTCACCACGCGGGAAACGGTCTGATAAGAGACACCGGCAT
ACTCTGCGACATCGTATAACGTTACTGGTTTCACATTCACCACCCTGAATTGACTCTCTTCCGGGCGCTA
TCATGCCATACCGCGAAAGGTTTTGCGCCATTCGATGGTGTCCGGGATCTCGACGCTCTCCCTTATGCGA
CTCCTGCATTAGGAAGCAGCCCAGTAGTAGGTTGAGGCCGTTGAGCACCGCCGCCGCAAGGAATGGTGCA
TGCAAGGAGATGGCGCCCAACAGTCCCCCGGCCACGGGGCCTGCCACCATACCCACGCCGAAACAAGCGC
TCATGAGCCCGAAGTGGCGAGCCCGATCTTCCCCATCGGTGATGTCGGCGATATAGGCGCCAGCAACCGC
ACCTGTGGCGCCGGTGATGCCGGCCACGATGCGTCCGGCGTAGAGGATCGAGATCGATCTCGATCCCGCG
AAATTAATACGACTCACTATAGGGGAATTGTGAGCGGATAACAATTCCCCTCTAGAAATAATTTTGTTTA
ACTTTAAGAAGGAGATATACATATGCCTACGGCACCCCCTGATAATGCAGACCTATTTGAAGAAGTGACC
AGATTGGACACACTTGAGAGAGCTTGGGGTAGAGTCTTGCGAAATGCTGGTGCTGCTGGTGGTGACGGTT
TGACTGTGGGTCGTTTTGCAGAAGCTGCTCCATCTAGGCTTTTGGCATTACATCGTACTCTTAGAATGGG
TGACTATAGGCCTGGTCCCCTTAGAAGATTATCTATTCCAAAACCAGATGGTGCTTTAAGACCACTGGCT
ATCCCACCAGTCACTGATCGTGTCGCTCAAACTGCTGCTGCTCTTGTATTGACGCCACTTTTGGACGGAG
AATTTGAGGACGCTTCATTTGGGTATCGACCTGGCAGATCAGTTCCTCAAGCAGTAGCCAGGGTAGCTAG
ATGGAGAGATCAAGGATACGATTGGGTCGTGGATGCAGATATTGAGAGATACTTTGAGCGTGTTCCACAT
GATAGACTTCTAATACGATTGGAAAGGAGTATTGGTGCTGGTCCACTTACTGAATTGATTGCAGTGTGGT
TAGAGTCGGGAGCCGAAAATGGTGTTGGTTTACCTCAAGGTTCTCCATTAAGTCCATTACTATCTAATTT
GTATCTTGATGACTTAGATGAAGCTCTTGATGGCAGAGGTCTACGTCTTGTTAGGTTTGCAGATGACTTT
GTTCTATTGTGTAGAAGCAGAGAACGTGCTGAGAGAGCTTTAGATCACGCAGCTGCTGTATTGGAAGAAC
ACGGTTTGAGACTGAATAGAGATAAAACCAGAATTGTTCCCTTTGATCAAGGATTTAGGTTCTTGGGTCA
CCTATTTGTAAGATCCTTGGTTTTGCCTTCACCAAGACCAGACGATGGTGAAGAAACCGAAGGTGACGCA
TTATTGAGAGCACTCGCAATTAGAGATGCCGCCGCTGAAGCAGAAGAAGCTGCCGCAGAAGAAAGAGATA
GGCAAAGTCGTGCTGCTGGGCTTGATCCTGCACTTAGAACGTTACACGTACAAACGCCTAGAAGGAGACT
AGCTTTAAGGAATGAGGCTTTTACTGTTGTTGAGAGGGATGACCTTGGTGGTGAAAGAGAACTCATTGCT
ATTCATCATCATCATTTGGATCGTATTGATCTAGGCCCAGAAGCAGATGCAGACGCTGAAGCATTGAGAT
GGGCCCTTGCTACAGATACTGAGTTGGCATTTGTTGATGGCCACGGTGCTACTCACGGTAGACTAACGAG
GCCTGAAGCTAGGAGAGCTGCTTTGCATTTAGACCAAGCCCGTCATGCTCTTGATGAAGGTTTGCGTTTA
GATCTAGCAAGAAGAATTGTAGATGGAAGATTGCGAAATCAAAGAGCACTTCTTAGAAGATTGAATCGTT
CCAGAAAACTTGGAGTTGTCGAGGACGCTGTCCTCGCTATAAATGCACTACTTAGAAGATTAGATACAGC
TGCTGATGTTGCTGCATTGTTAGGATTTGAAGGTCAGGGAGCTGCTCGATACTGGCCAGCTTTAGCTGCC
CAAATTGAAGGAGAGTGGGAATTTGAAGGAAGAAGGCGTAGACCACCCCCTGACCCTGTAAATGCTGTAC
TCTCTTACCTCTCGGGTTTATTGGAGAGAGATGTAGCTGCTCTTATTGCTAGGCATGGGCTACATCCGGG
ATTTGGAGTACTACATTCACCACAAGATCGACATGATGCAGGAATTTATGATTTGATGGAAGAATTTAGA
GCCCCCTTAATGGAAGGCCTGGCTGTTACTTTGTTTAATAGGAGAACGCTCAGGCCAGATCACTTTAGTA
GACGTGAAACGGGTGAGGGAGAAATTAAAGGATGTCGTATCGACCCCGATGCTGTTGGAGCTATTATTAG
GGCTTACGAGCAATGGGTCCGTCGTCCTGTTGCATCTCCAAGAGATGGTAAAAGAACTACTTGGAGAGGT
CTTATAGGATTCCAAGCACAAGCATTGGCTGCACACGTCCAAGGAAGGGAACCCTATAGAGCTTACGTGA
TGGACTATTAGCGTACGTTAACTTTAAGAAGGAGAACTTAAGATGTCTGAAACACCAATGGTTATGGTGT
TCTGCTACGATGTCGCCAATGATAGAAGAAGAAGGAGAGTCTCAGCAGTACTTGAGGAGTGGGGAGTTAG
GGTACAAAAGTCCGTATTTGAAGCAAGACTAACTGAGCCTCAAGCTAGAGCTTTGTTAGCAAGAGCTGGA
AAAGAACTGGGTCCAAGAGATTCTCTTAGAATGTATGCACTTAGCGCACATGGCCTCGCTCATTCTGCTG
CCCTCGGTGGGGCTCCAGTTCCCGAGCAACAAGACTTTTGGCTCTTGTAACTCGAGATCCGGCTGCTAAC
AAAGCCCGAAAGGAAGCTGAGTTGGCTGCTGCCACCGCTGAGCAATAACTAGCATAACCCCTTGGGGCCT
CTAAACGGGTCTTGAGGGGTTTTTTGCTGAAAGGAGGAACTATATCCGGATA
